>Addgene plasmid #212339 | pTwist-SARS-CoV-2 Spike-deltaC18 A570D (GAC) | addgene full sequence | sequence record 431591 | Addgene NGS Result
ATGTTTGTGTTCCTCGTTCTCCTGCCCCTCGTTTCTTCCCAATGCGTGAACCTCACAACTAGAACGCAGC
TCCCACCCGCTTACACGAACTCTTTTACTCGTGGAGTATACTATCCCGATAAAGTCTTTAGGTCCAGTGT
CCTTCATTCTACTCAAGACCTTTTCCTGCCATTCTTCTCAAATGTCACCTGGTTCCATGCTATCCACGTT
TCTGGCACCAACGGAACTAAACGATTTGATAATCCCGTCTTGCCATTTAACGATGGCGTATACTTTGCCT
CAACGGAGAAGTCCAACATTATCCGGGGATGGATATTTGGCACCACCCTGGACTCCAAGACACAGTCTCT
CCTCATTGTGAACAACGCCACCAATGTCGTCATCAAAGTCTGTGAATTTCAATTTTGTAACGATCCCTTT
CTCGGGGTTTATTATCATAAGAATAACAAGTCTTGGATGGAGTCAGAGTTCCGCGTTTACAGTTCCGCTA
ACAACTGTACTTTTGAGTACGTTTCCCAACCATTTCTCATGGATCTTGAAGGGAAGCAAGGCAACTTCAA
GAATCTCCGCGAATTTGTGTTTAAGAATATAGACGGCTACTTCAAAATTTATAGCAAGCATACCCCGATA
AATCTGGTTCGGGATCTCCCTCAAGGCTTCTCCGCGTTGGAACCCCTCGTGGACTTGCCGATTGGCATCA
ACATCACCCGGTTCCAAACCCTTCTTGCCCTTCATCGAAGCTACCTCACGCCTGGCGACAGTAGTAGTGG
TTGGACAGCGGGCGCAGCAGCCTACTATGTGGGATATTTGCAACCACGCACCTTTCTTCTCAAATATAAC
GAAAACGGAACAATTACCGATGCCGTAGACTGTGCCCTCGATCCCCTGTCCGAAACTAAATGCACACTCA
AGTCCTTCACAGTTGAGAAAGGCATATACCAAACCAGTAACTTCCGCGTCCAACCCACCGAATCCATTGT
TCGATTCCCTAACATCACCAATTTGTGTCCTTTCGGTGAAGTATTTAATGCCACTCGATTTGCATCAGTT
TATGCCTGGAATCGCAAGCGAATATCAAATTGTGTTGCAGATTATAGTGTCCTGTATAATAGCGCATCAT
TCAGCACTTTTAAGTGTTATGGGGTCAGCCCTACGAAATTGAATGACTTGTGTTTTACCAACGTTTACGC
AGATTCTTTCGTCATACGCGGCGACGAAGTCCGACAGATTGCACCGGGGCAAACCGGAAAGATAGCAGAC
TATAATTATAAGTTGCCGGATGACTTCACCGGCTGCGTTATAGCATGGAACTCCAATAATCTCGATTCAA
AAGTCGGCGGCAACTATAATTATCTTTACCGCCTGTTTCGCAAGTCAAATCTGAAGCCCTTTGAACGTGA
CATCTCCACCGAAATTTATCAAGCTGGCAGCACCCCATGTAATGGAGTGGAAGGGTTTAACTGTTATTTT
CCCCTTCAATCATACGGATTTCAACCAACAAATGGGGTGGGCTATCAACCATATCGGGTGGTAGTCTTGA
GCTTTGAGCTGCTCCACGCACCGGCTACAGTTTGCGGACCGAAGAAAAGCACTAACCTGGTGAAGAATAA
ATGTGTGAACTTCAACTTTAATGGGCTCACCGGAACAGGGGTGCTGACAGAATCAAACAAGAAATTTCTC
CCTTTTCAACAATTTGGTAGAGACATTGACGATACCACAGATGCCGTCCGCGATCCGCAAACACTGGAAA
TCCTCGATATAACACCCTGTAGCTTCGGCGGGGTCAGCGTGATAACTCCCGGAACGAACACATCCAACCA
AGTGGCTGTCCTGTATCAAGATGTCAACTGTACCGAAGTCCCTGTGGCGATACACGCCGACCAACTGACA
CCCACCTGGAGAGTCTACTCAACAGGTTCCAATGTCTTTCAAACTAGAGCGGGTTGTCTCATTGGCGCTG
AGCATGTCAATAATTCATACGAATGTGATATTCCTATTGGGGCAGGAATCTGTGCGTCTTATCAAACTCA
AACGAACTCACCACGGCGCGCTCGCTCAGTAGCCAGCCAGTCCATAATCGCCTATACCATGAGTCTCGGG
GCTGAGAACTCCGTGGCTTATTCAAACAATTCCATCGCAATCCCAACTAACTTTACCATTAGCGTTACCA
CGGAAATCTTGCCCGTCAGCATGACTAAGACGAGCGTAGACTGTACGATGTATATCTGTGGGGATTCCAC
CGAGTGTAGCAACCTCTTGCTTCAATACGGGTCTTTCTGTACTCAACTCAACCGAGCATTGACCGGAATT
GCGGTCGAACAAGACAAGAATACCCAAGAGGTGTTCGCACAAGTAAAGCAAATATACAAAACGCCGCCAA
TCAAAGATTTTGGCGGGTTTAATTTTAGCCAAATACTGCCAGACCCATCTAAGCCTTCAAAACGCAGCTT
TATCGAGGATCTGCTGTTCAACAAAGTTACGTTGGCTGACGCGGGTTTCATTAAGCAGTATGGGGATTGT
TTGGGAGACATTGCGGCCCGCGACCTTATCTGTGCTCAAAAATTCAATGGGTTGACAGTTCTGCCCCCTC
TGCTCACTGATGAGATGATTGCACAGTATACATCAGCATTGTTGGCAGGAACCATTACATCCGGCTGGAC
TTTTGGCGCGGGTGCGGCCCTTCAAATACCTTTCGCTATGCAAATGGCTTACAGATTCAATGGGATTGGT
GTCACGCAAAATGTATTGTATGAAAATCAGAAGCTGATCGCTAATCAATTTAACAGCGCGATTGGCAAGA
TCCAAGATTCACTGTCAAGCACAGCGTCCGCCCTCGGCAAACTCCAAGATGTTGTGAATCAAAACGCCCA
GGCCCTGAATACCCTCGTGAAGCAACTGAGTTCTAACTTCGGCGCAATCTCCAGCGTCCTCAACGACATA
TTGTCCAGACTTGATAAGGTGGAAGCCGAGGTGCAAATTGATCGGCTCATCACAGGCAGGCTCCAGTCAC
TCCAAACTTATGTGACACAACAGTTGATCCGGGCTGCTGAGATACGAGCAAGCGCCAACCTGGCCGCCAC
TAAAATGTCAGAGTGCGTGCTCGGGCAGTCCAAACGGGTTGACTTTTGTGGCAAGGGCTATCACTTGATG
TCCTTCCCCCAATCCGCCCCACATGGAGTGGTCTTTCTCCACGTCACTTATGTCCCTGCTCAAGAGAAGA
ACTTTACGACAGCTCCAGCAATCTGTCACGATGGCAAAGCGCACTTTCCCAGGGAAGGCGTTTTCGTCAG
TAATGGCACGCATTGGTTTGTGACCCAAAGGAATTTCTATGAACCCCAAATCATAACCACTGACAATACA
TTTGTCTCAGGCAACTGTGATGTGGTCATTGGGATCGTGAACAACACGGTATATGATCCCCTGCAACCCG
AGTTGGATAGCTTCAAAGAGGAATTGGATAAATACTTTAAGAATCATACTTCACCCGATGTTGATCTCGG
GGACATATCAGGAATAAATGCAAGTGTCGTCAACATTCAGAAAGAGATTGATCGCCTTAATGAGGTCGCC
AAGAACTTGAATGAATCTTTGATCGACTTGCAAGAACTGGGCAAATACGAACAATATATTAAATGGCCCT
GGTACATTTGGTTGGGCTTTATCGCCGGACTTATAGCTATCGTTATGGTCACAATTATGTTGTGCTGTAT
GACTAGCTGTTGTTCCTGCTTGAAAGGATGTTGCAGTTGCGGATCTTGTTGTAAATAAAGGATCCTCTAG
AAGTTGTCTCCTCCTGCACTGACTGACTGATACAATCGATTTCTGGATCCGCAGGCCTAATCAACCTCTG
GATTACAAAATTTGTGAAAGATTGACTGGTATTCTTAACTATGTTGCTCCTTTTACGCTATGTGGATACG
CTGCTTTAATGCCTTTGTATCATGCTATTGCTTCCCGTATGGCTTTCATTTTCTCCTCCTTGTATAAATC
CTGGTTGCTGTCTCTTTATGAGGAGTTGTGGCCCGTTGTCAGGCAACGTGGCGTGGTGTGCACTGTGTTT
GCTGACGCAACCCCCACTGGTTGGGGCATTGCCACCACCTGTCAGCTCCTTTCCGGGACTTTCGCTTTCC
CCCTCCCTATTGCCACGGCGGAACTCATCGCCGCCTGCCTTGCCCGCTGCTGGACAGGGGCTCGGCTGTT
GGGCACTGACAATTCCGTGGTGTTGTCGGGGAAGCTGACGTCCTTTCCATGGCTGCTCGCCTGTGTTGCC
ACCTGGATTCTGCGCGGGACGTCCTTCTGCTACGTCCCTTCGGCCCTCAATCCAGCGGACCTTCCTTCCC
GCGGCCTGCTGCCGGCTCTGCGGCCTCTTCCGCGTCTTCGCCTTCGCCCTCAGACGAGTCGGATCTCCCT
TTGGGCCGCCTCCCCGCCTGTCTAGCTTGACTGACTGAGATACAGCGTACCTTCAGCTCACAGACATGAT
AAGATACATTGATGAGTTTGGACAAACCACAACTAGAATGCAGTGAAAAAAATGCTTTATTTGTGAAATT
TGTGATGCTATTGCTTTATTTGTAACCATTATAAGCTGCAATAAACAAGTTAACAACAACAATTGCATTC
ATTTTATGTTTCAGGTTCAGGGGGAGGTGTGGGAGGTTTTTTAAAGCAAGTAAAACCTCTACAAATGTGG
TATTGGCCCATCTCTATCGGTATCGTAGCATAACCCCTTGGGGCCTCTAAACGGGTCTTGAGGGGTTTTT
TGTGCCCCTCGGGCCGGATTGCTATCTACCGGCATTGGCGCAGAAAAAAATGCCTGATGCGACGCTGCGC
GTCTTATACTCCCACATATGCCAGATTCAGCAACGGATACGGCTTCCCCAACTTGCCCACTTCCATACGT
GTCCTCCTTACCAGAAATTTATCCTTAAGGTCGTCAGCTATCCTGCAGGCGATCTCTCGATTTCGATCAA
GACATTCCTTTAATGGTCTTTTCTGGACACCACTAGGGGTCAGAAGTAGTTCATCAAACTTTCTTCCCTC
CCTAATCTCATTGGTTACCTTGGGCTATCGAAACTTAATTAAGCGATCTGCATCTCAATTAGTCAGCAAC
CATAGTCCCGCCCCTAACTCCGCCCATCCCGCCCCTAACTCCGCCCAGTTCCGCCCATTCTCCGCCCCAT
CGCTGACTAATTTTTTTTATTTATGCAGAGGCCGAGGCCGCCTCGGCCTCTGAGCTATTCCAGAAGTAGT
GAGGAGGCTTTTTTGGAGGCCTAGGCTTTTGCAAAGGAGGTAGCCAACATGATTGAACAAGATGGATTGC
ACGCAGGTTCTCCCGCCGCTTGGGTGGAGAGGCTATTCGGCTATGACTGGGCACAACAGACAATCGGCTG
CTCTGATGCCGCCGTGTTCCGGCTGTCAGCGCAGGGGCGCCCGGTTCTTTTTGTCAAGACCGACCTGTCC
GGTGCCCTGAATGAACTCCAGGACGAGGCAGCGCGGCTATCGTGGCTGGCCACGACGGGCGTTCCTTGCG
CAGCTGTGCTCGACGTTGTCACTGAAGCGGGAAGGGACTGGCTGCTATTGGGCGAAGTGCCGGGGCAGGA
TCTCCTGTCATCTCACCTTGCTCCTGCCGAGAAAGTATCCATCATGGCTGATGCAATGCGGCGGCTGCAT
ACGCTTGATCCGGCTACCTGCCCATTCGACCACCAAGCGAAACATCGCATCGAGCGAGCACGTACTCGGA
TGGAAGCCGGTCTTGTCGATCAGGATGATCTGGACGAAGAGCATCAGGGGCTCGCGCCAGCCGAACTGTT
CGCCAGGCTCAAGGCGCGGATGCCCGACGGCGAGGATCTCGTCGTGACCCACGGCGATGCCTGCTTGCCG
AATATCATGGTGGAAAATGGCCGCTTTTCTGGATTCATCGACTGTGGCCGGCTGGGTGTGGCGGACCGCT
ATCAGGACATAGCGTTGGCTACCCGTGATATTGCTGAAGAGCTTGGCGGCGAATGGGCTGACCGCTTCCT
CGTGCTTTACGGTATCGCCGCTCCCGATTCGCAGCGCATCGCCTTCTATCGCCTTCTTGACGAGTTCTTC
TAGTATGTAAGCCCTGTGCCTTCTAGTTGCCAGCCATCTGTTGTTTGCCCCTCCCCCGTGCCTTCCTTGA
CCCTGGAAGGTGCCACTCCCACTGTCCTTTCCTAATAAAATGAGGAAATTGCATCGCATTGTCTGAGTAG
GTGTCATTCTATTCTGGGGGGTGGGGTGGGGCAGGACAGCAAGGGGGAGGATTGGGAAGACAATAGCAGG
CATGCTGGGGATGCGGTGGGCTCTATGGTTAATTAACCAGTCAAGTCAGCTACTTGGCGAGATCGACTTG
TCTGGGTTTCGACTACGCTCAGAATTGCGTCAGTCAAGTTCGATCTGGTCCTTGCTATTGCACCCGTTCT
CCGATTACGAGTTTCATTTAAATCATGTGAGCAAAAGGCCAGCAAAAGGCCAGGAACCGTAAAAAGGCCG
CGTTGCTGGCGTTTTTCCATAGGCTCCGCCCCCCTGACGAGCATCACAAAAATCGACGCTCAAGTCAGAG
GTGGCGAAACCCGACAGGACTATAAAGATACCAGGCGTTTCCCCCTGGAAGCTCCCTCGTGCGCTCTCCT
GTTCCGACCCTGCCGCTTACCGGATACCTGTCCGCCTTTCTCCCTTCGGGAAGCGTGGCGCTTTCTCATA
GCTCACGCTGTAGGTATCTCAGTTCGGTGTAGGTCGTTCGCTCCAAGCTGGGCTGTGTGCACGAACCCCC
CGTTCAGCCCGACCGCTGCGCCTTATCCGGTAACTATCGTCTTGAGTCCAACCCGGTAAGACACGACTTA
TCGCCACTGGCAGCAGCCACTGGTAACAGGATTAGCAGAGCGAGGTATGTAGGCGGTGCTACAGAGTTCT
TGAAGTGGTGGCCTAACTACGGCTACACTAGAAGAACAGTATTTGGTATCTGCGCTCTGCTGAAGCCAGT
TACCTTCGGAAAAAGAGTTGGTAGCTCTTGATCCGGCAAACAAACCACCGCTGGTAGCGGTGGTTTTTTT
GTTTGCAAGCAGCAGATTACGCGCAGAAAAAAAGGATCTCAAGAAGATCCTTTGATCTTTTCTACGGGGT
CTGACGCTCAGTGGAACGAAAACTCACGTTAAGGGATTTTGGTCATGAGATTATCAAAAAGGATCTTCAC
CTAGATCCTTTTAAATTAAAAATGAAGTTTTAAATCAATCTAAAGTATATATGAGTAAACTTGGTCTGAC
AGTTACCAATGCTTAATCAGTGAGGCACCTATCTCAGCGATCTGTCTATTTCGTTCATCCATAGTTGCAT
TTAAATTTCCGAACTCTCCAAGGCCCTCGTCGGAAAATCTTCAAACCTTTCGTCCGATCCATCTTGCAGG
CTACCTCTCGAACGAACTATCGCAAGTCTCTTGGCCGGCCTTGCGCCTTGGCTATTGCTTGGCAGCGCCT
ATCGCCAGGTATTACTCCAATCCCGAATATCCGAGATCGGGATCACCCGAGAGAAGTTCAACCTACATCC
TCAATCCCGATCTATCCGAGATCCGAGGAATATCGAAATCGGGGCGCGCCTGGTGTACCGAGAACGATCC
TCTCAGTGCGAGTCTCGACGATCCATATCGTTGCTTGGCAGTCAGCCAGTCGGAATCCAGCTTGGGACCC
AGGAAGTCCAATCGTCAGATATTGTACTCAAGCCTGGTCACGGCAGCGTACCGATCTGTTTAAACCTAGA
TATTGATAGTCTGATCGGTCAACGTATAATCGAGTCCTAGCTTTTGCAAACATCTATCAAGAGACAGGAT
CAGCAGGAGGCTTTCGCATGAGTATTCAACATTTCCGTGTCGCCCTTATTCCCTTTTTTGCGGCATTTTG
CCTTCCTGTTTTTGCTCACCCAGAAACGCTGGTGAAAGTAAAAGATGCTGAAGATCAGTTGGGTGCGCGA
GTGGGTTACATCGAACTGGATCTCAACAGCGGTAAGATCCTTGAGAGTTTTCGCCCCGAAGAACGCTTTC
CAATGATGAGCACTTTTAAAGTTCTGCTATGTGGCGCGGTATTATCCCGTATTGACGCCGGGCAAGAGCA
ACTCGGTCGCCGCATACACTATTCTCAGAATGACTTGGTTGAGTATTCACCAGTCACAGAAAAGCATCTT
ACGGATGGCATGACAGTAAGAGAATTATGCAGTGCTGCCATAACCATGAGTGATAACACTGCGGCCAACT
TACTTCTGACAACGATTGGAGGACCGAAGGAGCTAACCGCTTTTTTGCACAACATGGGGGATCATGTAAC
TCGCCTTGATCGTTGGGAACCGGAGCTGAATGAAGCCATACCAAACGACGAGCGTGACACCACGATGCCT
GTAGCAATGGCAACAACCTTGCGTAAACTATTAACTGGCGAACTACTTACTCTAGCTTCCCGGCAACAGT
TGATAGACTGGATGGAGGCGGATAAAGTTGCAGGACCACTTCTGCGCTCGGCCCTTCCGGCTGGCTGGTT
TATTGCTGATAAATCTGGAGCCGGTGAGCGTGGGTCTCGCGGTATCATTGCAGCACTGGGGCCAGATGGT
AAGCCCTCCCGTATCGTAGTTATCTACACGACGGGGAGTCAGGCAACTATGGATGAACGAAATAGACAGA
TCGCTGAGATAGGTGCCTCACTGATTAAGCATTGGTAACCGATTCTAGGTGCATTGGCGCAGAAAAAAAT
GCCTGATGCGACGCTGCGCGTCTTATACTCCCACATATGCCAGATTCAGCAACGGATACGGCTTCCCCAA
CTTGCCCACTTCCATACGTGTCCTCCTTACCAGAAATTTATCCTTAAGATCCCGAATCGTTTAAACTCGA
CTCTGGCTCTATCGAATCTCCGTCGTTTCGAGCTTACGCGAACAGCCGTGGCGCTCATTTGCTCGTCGGG
CATCGAATCTCGTCAGCTATCGTCAGCTTACCTTTTTGGCAGCGATCGCGGCTCCCGACATCTTGGACCA
TTAGCTCCACAGGTATCTTCTTCCCTCTAGTGGTCATAACAGCAGCTTCAGCTACCTCTCAATTCAAAAA
ACCCCTCAAGACCCGTTTAGAGGCCCCAAGGGGTTATGCTATCAATCGTTGCGTTACACACACAAAAAAC
CAACACACATCCATCTTCGATGGATAGCGATTTTATTATCTAACTGCTGATCGAGTGTAGCCAGATCTAG
TAATCAATTACGGGGTCATTAGTTCATAGCCCATATATGGAGTTCCGCGTTACATAACTTACGGTAAATG
GCCCGCCTGGCTGACCGCCCAACGACCCCCGCCCATTGACGTCAATAATGACGTATGTTCCCATAGTAAC
GCCAATAGGGACTTTCCATTGACGTCAATGGGTGGAGTATTTACGGTAAACTGCCCACTTGGCAGTACAT
CAAGTGTATCATATGCCAAGTACGCCCCCTATTGACGTCAATGACGGTAAATGGCCCGCCTGGCATTATG
CCCAGTACATGACCTTATGGGACTTTCCTACTTGGCAGTACATCTACGTATTAGTCATCGCTATTACCAT
GCTGATGCGGTTTTGGCAGTACATCAATGGGCGTGGATAGCGGTTTGACTCACGGGGATTTCCAAGTCTC
CACCCCATTGACGTCAATGGGAGTTTGTTTTGGCACCAAAATCAACGGGACTTTCCAAAATGTCGTAACA
ACTCCGCCCCATTGACGCAAATGGGCGGTAGGCGTGTACGGTGGGAGGTCTATATAAGCAGAGCTGGTTT
AGTGAACCGTCAGATCGCCTGGAGACGCCATCCACGCTGTTTTGACCTCCATAGAAGACACCGGGACCGA
TCCAGCCTCCCCTCGAAGCTTACATGTGGTACCGAGCTCGGATCCTGAGAACTTCAGGGTGAGTCTATGG
GACCCTTGATGTTTTCTTTCCCCTTCTTTTCTATGGTTAAGTTCATGTCATAGGAAGGGGAGAAGTAACA
GGGTACACATATTGACCAAATCAGGGTAATTTTGCATTTGTAATTTTAAAAAATGCTTTCTTCTTTTAAT
ATACTTTTTTGTTTATCTTATTTCTAATACTTTCCCTAATCTCTTTCTTTCAGGGCAATAATGATACAAT
GTATCATGCCTCTTTGCACCATTCTAAAGAATAACAGTGATAATTTCTGGGTTAAGGCAATAGCAATATT
TCTGCATATAAATATTTCTGCATATAAATTGTAACTGATGTAAGAGGTTTCATATTGCTAATAGCAGCTA
CAATCCAGCTACCATTCTGCTTTTATTTTATGGTTGGGATAAGGCTGGATTATTCTGAGTCCAAGCTAGG
CCCTTTTGCTAATCATGTTCATACCTCTTATCTTCCTCCCACAGCTCCTGGGCAACGTGCTGGTCTGTGT
GCTGGCCCATCACTTTGGCAAAGGCGGCCGCC
Features (pLannotate 1.2.2; 21 found; start..end, strand, type, name):
      1..3765    +  CDS            S: SPIKE_SARS2 - Experimental evidence at protein level: Swiss-Prot protein existence level 1. [Spike glycoprotein]: May down-regulate host tetherin (BST2) by lysosomal degradation, thereby counteracting its antiviral activity. From Severe acute respiratory syndrome coronavirus 2 (2019-nCoV) (SARS-CoV-2).
   3839..4427    +  misc_feature   WPRE: woodchuck hepatitis virus posttranscriptional regulatory element
   4480..4601    -  polyA_signal   SV40 poly(A) signal: SV40 polyadenylation signal
   4624..4693    -  CDS            large T antigen (fragment): large T antigen from SV40 (simian virus 40)
   4716..4762    +  terminator     T7 terminator: transcription terminator for bacteriophage T7 RNA polymerase
   4792..4928    +  terminator     rrnG terminator: transcription terminator from the E. coli ribosomal RNA rrnG operon (Albrechtsen et al., 1991)
   4973..5044    +  misc_feature   3' β-globin insulator: insulator downstream of the human β-globin locus (Farrell et al., 2002)
   5089..5285    +  promoter       SV40 promoter: SV40 early promoter
   5299..6090    +  CDS            neo: KKA2_KLEPN - Also known as kan, nptII. Experimental evidence at protein level: Swiss-Prot protein existence level 1. Resistance to kanamycin, neomycin, paromomycin, ribostamycin, butirosin and gentamicin B. From Klebsiella pneumoniae.
   6104..6328    +  polyA_signal   bGH poly(A) signal: bovine growth hormone polyadenylation signal
   6524..7112    -  rep_origin     ori: high-copy-number ColE1/pMB1/pBR322/pUC origin of replication
   7284..7348    -  CDS            bla(M) (fragment): β-lactamase lacking the signal sequence; bla(M); allows cytosolic expression of β-lactamase
   7858..8718    +  CDS            AmpR: β-lactamase; bla; confers resistance to ampicillin, carbenicillin, and related antibiotics
   8731..8867    +  terminator     rrnG terminator: transcription terminator from the E. coli ribosomal RNA rrnG operon (Albrechtsen et al., 1991)
   9019..9090    +  misc_feature   5' β-globin insulator: insulator upstream of the human β-globin locus (Farrell et al., 2002)
   9095..9141    -  terminator     T7 terminator: transcription terminator for bacteriophage T7 RNA polymerase
   9159..9207    -  polyA_signal   poly(A) signal: synthetic polyadenylation signal
   9288..9591    +  enhancer       CMV enhancer: human cytomegalovirus immediate early enhancer
   9664..9681    -  promoter       CMV promoter (fragment): human cytomegalovirus (CMV) immediate early promoter
   9744..9795    +  promoter       CMVd2 promoter: truncated human cytomegalovirus (CMV) immediate early promoter that yields moderately reduced expression relative to the full-length promoter
   9929..10404   +  intron         β-globin intron: internally truncated intron from human β-globin
