[The description below was written by a language model from this plasmid's Addgene catalogue record and pLannotate feature annotations shown in this document.]
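Description:
pTwist-SARS-CoV-2 Spike-deltaC18 A570D (GAC) is a mammalian expression plasmid built on the commercial pTwist-CMV-BetaGlobin-WPRE-Neo backbone. It encodes the SARS-CoV-2 spike glycoprotein carrying the single substitution A570D. The "(GAC)" in the name presumably denotes the codon used for the aspartate, and "deltaC18" indicates deletion of the last 18 residues of the cytoplasmic tail. This truncation is commonly used to improve spike incorporation into pseudotyped particles, and the annotated 3,765-nt spike reading frame is consistent with it. In bacteria the roughly 10.5 kb plasmid replicates from a high-copy ColE1/pUC-type origin and is selected with ampicillin through the AmpR β-lactamase gene.

The catalogue entry lists the promoter as CAG. The feature table instead shows a CMV enhancer with CMV promoter elements followed by a truncated human β-globin intron directly upstream of the spike ORF. That arrangement matches the backbone name rather than a classical CAG promoter. Downstream of the coding sequence, a WPRE enhances transcript stability and expression. An SV40 polyadenylation signal is annotated next, although on the reverse strand. The expression unit is flanked by short β-globin insulator elements and by bacterial and T7 terminators that limit read-through. A separate cassette, consisting of the SV40 early promoter, neo and the bGH poly(A) signal, provides G418 selection in mammalian cells if stable expression is wanted.

The stated purpose is production of spike-pseudotyped virus. In that use the plasmid supplies the envelope protein in transfected producer cells, allowing the effect of A570D on entry or antibody neutralisation to be examined. The associated study concerns SARS-CoV-2 escape from vaccine-induced humoral immunity.
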