Addgene plasmid #212339: pTwist-SARS-CoV-2 Spike-deltaC18 A570D (GAC)
Purpose: Encodes SARS-CoV-2 spike A570D for pseudovirus production
Depositing lab: Alejandro Balazs. Depositing organization: Massachusetts General Hospital. Publication: Ongoing evolution of SARS-CoV-2 drives escape from mRNA vaccine-induced humoral immunity. Roederer AL, Cao Y, Denis KS, Sheehan ML, Li CJ, Lam EC, Gregory DJ, Poznansky MC, Iafrate AJ, Canaday DH, Gravenstein S, Garcia-Beltran WF, Balazs AB. medRxiv [Preprint]. 2024 Mar 7:2024.03.05.24303815. doi: 10.1101/2024.03.05.24303815. PubMed 38496628.
Backbone
  Vector backbone: pTwist-CMV-BetaGlobin-WPRE-Neo
  Backbone manufacturer: Twist
  Vector type: Mammalian Expression
Growth in bacteria
  Bacterial resistance: Ampicillin, 100 μg/mL
  Growth temperature: 37°C
  Growth strain: DH5alpha
  Copy number: High Copy
Gene/Insert
  Gene/Insert name: SARS-CoV-2 Spike A570D
  Species: Severe acute respiratory syndrome coronavirus 2
  Mutation: A570D
  Entrez Gene: S (a.k.a. GU280_gp02, spike glycoprotein)
  Promoter: CAG
  Cloning method: Ligation Independent Cloning
Terms and licenses: Academic/Nonprofit Terms; Industry Terms: Not Available to Industry
Depositor comments: Please visit https://www.medrxiv.org/content/10.1101/2024.03.05.24303815v1 for medRxiv preprint.
How to cite: pTwist-SARS-CoV-2 Spike-deltaC18 A570D (GAC) was a gift from Alejandro Balazs (Addgene plasmid # 212339 ; http://n2t.net/addgene:212339 ; RRID:Addgene_212339)
